>Addgene plasmid #14096 | pWZL blast HA goosecoid | addgene partial sequence | sequence record 20252 | 14096 with pBABE5'
TGTATCCGTACGACGTACCAGACTACGCACCCGCCAGCATGTTCAGCATCGACAACATCCTGGCCGCCCG
GCCGCGCTGCAAAGACGCGGTGCTCCCGGTGGCGCCCAGCGCCGCGGCTCCGGTGGTCTTCCCGGCTCTA
CACGGGGACTCGCTCTACGGCGCCGGCGGCGGCACCTCCTCGGACTACGGCGCCTTCTACCCGCGCCCTG
TGGCCCCCGGAGGCGCGGGCCTCCCGGCCGCGGTCGGCAGCTCCCGCCTGGGCTACAACAGCTACTTCTA
CGGGCAGCTGCACGTGCAGGCGGCGCCCGTGGGCCCGGCTTGCTGCGGGGCTGTGCCGCCGCTGGGCGCC
CAGCAGTGCTCCTGCGTCCCGACGCCCCCAGGCTACGAGGGCCCCGGTTCTGTACTGGTGTCTCCGGTGC
CGCACCAGATGCTGCCCTACATGAACGTGGGCACGCTGTCGCGCACTGAGCTGCAGCTGCTCAACCAGCT
GCACTGTCGGCGGAAGCGGCGGCACCGCACCATCTTCACCGATGAGCAGCTCGAACCCCTGGAGAA
