[The description below was written by a language model from this plasmid's Addgene catalogue record.]
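Description:
pWZL blast HA goosecoid is a retroviral mammalian expression plasmid built on the pWZL Blast backbone (about 5.1 kb without insert). It is propagated in E. coli as a high-copy plasmid under ampicillin selection, and it carries a blasticidin resistance marker for selecting transduced or transfected mammalian cells. As a retroviral transfer vector, it is meant to be introduced into a packaging cell line so that the vector genome is packaged into viral particles, which then integrate the cassette stably into target cells.

The payload is the mouse Goosecoid gene (Gsc), an insert of roughly 800 bp cloned by restriction enzymes between BamHI at the 5′ end and EcoRI at the 3′ end; the record does not say whether these sites were preserved. Goosecoid encodes a homeobox transcription factor best known from the Spemann organizer in early embryonic development. The protein carries an N-terminal HA epitope tag, allowing detection or immunoprecipitation with anti-HA antibodies. The record does not name the promoter or list individual features. In vectors of the pWZL family the insert is generally transcribed from the retroviral long terminal repeat, with the drug marker expressed downstream from the same transcript, but that arrangement is not documented here.

The associated publication examines Goosecoid as a promoter of tumor metastasis, so the construct is suited to stable ectopic expression of tagged Goosecoid in mammalian cells to study its effects on cell behavior and metastatic potential. A portion of the plasmid was derived from a construct made in another laboratory.
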