Addgene plasmid #14096: pWZL blast HA goosecoid
Depositing lab: Bob Weinberg. Depositing organization: Whitehead Institute for Biomedical Research. Publication: The Spemann organizer gene, Goosecoid, promotes tumor metastasis. Hartwell KA, Muir B, Reinhardt F, Carpenter AE, Sgroi DC, Weinberg RA. Proc Natl Acad Sci U S A. 2006 Dec 12. 103(50):18969-74. 10.1073/pnas.0608636103 PubMed 17142318.
Backbone
  Vector backbone: pWZL Blast
  Backbone size w/o insert (bp): 5100
  Vector type: Mammalian Expression, Retroviral
  Selectable markers: Blasticidin
Growth in bacteria
  Bacterial resistance: Ampicillin, 100 μg/mL
  Growth temperature: 37°C
  Growth strain: DH5alpha
  Copy number: High Copy
Gene/Insert
  Gene/Insert name: goosecoid
  Species: M. musculus (mouse)
  Insert size (bp): 800
  Entrez Gene: Gsc
  Tag / fusion protein: HA (N terminal on insert)
  Cloning method: Restriction Enzyme; 5′ cloning site BamHI (unknown if destroyed); 3′ cloning site EcoRI (unknown if destroyed)
  Sequencing primers: 5′ pBABE 5'
Resource information
  A portion of this plasmid was derived from a plasmid made by: Dr. Martin Blum
Terms and licenses: Academic/Nonprofit Terms; Industry Terms: Not Available to Industry
How to cite: pWZL blast HA goosecoid was a gift from Bob Weinberg (Addgene plasmid # 14096 ; http://n2t.net/addgene:14096 ; RRID:Addgene_14096)
